Addgene plasmid #196820: pGEL672
Purpose: (Empty Backbone) LrCas9 adenine base editing plasmid V1.0 in rice
Depositing lab: Yong Zhang. Depositing organization: University of Electronic Science and Technology of China. Publication: Efficient plant genome engineering using a probiotic sourced CRISPR-Cas9 system. Zhong Z, Liu G, Tang Z, Xiang S, Yang L, Huang L, He Y, Fan T, Liu S, Zheng X, Zhang T, Qi Y, Huang J, Zhang Y. Nat Commun. 2023 Sep 29;14(1):6102. doi: 10.1038/s41467-023-41802-9. PubMed 37773156.
Backbone
  Vector backbone: pZHY988
  Backbone size (bp): 16569
  Vector type: Plant Expression, CRISPR, Synthetic Biology
  Promoter: ZmUbi
  Selectable markers: Hygromycin
Growth in bacteria
  Bacterial resistance: Kanamycin, 50 μg/mL
  Growth temperature: 37°C
  Growth strain: ccdB Survival
  Copy number: High Copy
Terms and licenses: Academic/Nonprofit Terms; Industry Terms: Not Available to Industry
How to cite: pGEL672 was a gift from Yong Zhang (Addgene plasmid # 196820 ; http://n2t.net/addgene:196820 ; RRID:Addgene_196820)
