[The description below was written by a language model from this plasmid's Addgene catalogue record and pLannotate feature annotations shown in this document.]
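Description:
pGEL672 is a T-DNA binary vector for plant expression, built on the pZHY988 backbone and described as version 1.0 of an LrCas9 adenine base editor for rice. It is deposited as an empty backbone, meaning no target-specific guide sequence has been installed. For propagation it carries a high-copy ColE1/pUC-type origin with the pBR322 bom region for E. coli. It also has the pVS1 replicon (oriV, RepA and the StaA stability protein), which supports maintenance in Agrobacterium. A kanamycin resistance gene provides bacterial selection. Nopaline-type left and right border repeats delimit the segment transferred into plant cells.

Within the T-DNA, the maize polyubiquitin (ZmUbi) promoter drives an open reading frame that begins with an E. coli TadA-derived adenosine deaminase domain and ends at the Arabidopsis HSP18.2 terminator. The roughly 4 kb between the TadA annotation and the terminator is not annotated in the feature table. By the stated purpose, it presumably encodes the LrCas9 component fused to the deaminase, but the table does not confirm this or indicate whether it is a nickase form. Downstream lies a ccdB toxin gene with a ccdA fragment, flanked by a PDK intron fragment and a partial attB2 site. This negative-selection cassette explains the need for a ccdB-tolerant host strain and most likely serves as the placeholder replaced when a guide RNA is cloned. No guide RNA promoter or scaffold is annotated in the record. An enhanced CaMV 35S promoter driving the hygromycin phosphotransferase gene with a CaMV polyadenylation signal allows selection of transformed plant tissue. The construct is intended for targeted A-to-G editing in rice.
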