Features (pLannotate 1.2.2; 20 found; start..end, strand, type, name):
      8..2004    +  promoter       Ubi promoter: maize polyubiquitin gene promoter
   2029..2523    +  CDS            tadA: TADA_ECOLI - Also known as yfhC. Experimental evidence at protein level: Swiss-Prot protein existence level 1. Catalyzes the deamination of adenosine to inosine at the wobble position 34 of tRNA(Arg2). Essential for cell viability. From Escherichia coli (strain K12).
   6764..7012    +  terminator     HSP terminator: efficient transcription terminator from the Arabidopsis thaliana heat shock protein 18.2 gene (Nagaya et al., 2010)
   7277..7579    -  CDS            ccdB: CCDB_ECOLI - Also known as G, letB, letD. Experimental evidence at protein level: Swiss-Prot protein existence level 1. Toxic component of a type II toxin-antitoxin (TA) system, functioning in plasmid maintainence. Responsible for the post- segregational killing (PSK) of plasmid-free cells, also referred to as a plasmid addiction system. Half-life of over 2 hours. Cell killing by CcdB is accompanied by filamentation, defects in chromosome and plasmid segregation, defects in cell division, formation of anucleate cells, decreased DNA synthesis and plasmid loss. Interferes with the activity of DN
   7584..7742    -  CDS            ccdA (fragment): CCDA_ECO57 - Also known as H, letA. Experimental evidence at protein level: Swiss-Prot protein existence level 1. Antitoxin component of a type II toxin-antitoxin (TA) system which inhibits the post-segregational killing (PSK) of plasmid-free cells, also referred to as a plasmid addiction system. Binds to and blocks the activity of CcdB; will also remove bound CcdB protein from the CcdB-GyrA complex by forming a CcdA-CcdB complex, a process termed rejuvenation. Functions as a transcriptional corepressor for the ccdAB operon, repression also requires CcdB (By similarity). From Escherichia coli
   7833..7898    -  intron         PDK intron (fragment): pdk; modified pyruvate orthophosphate dikinase intron from Flaveria trinervia 3.0
   8062..8083    -  protein_bind   attB2 (fragment): mutant version of attB; recombination site for the Gateway® BP reaction BP Clonase™
   8116..8140    +  misc_feature   RB T-DNA repeat: right border repeat from nopaline C58 T-DNA
   8480..8881    +  CDS            Y4CG_SINFN (fragment): Protein inferred from homology: Swiss-Prot protein existence level 3. From Sinorhizobium fredii (strain NBRC 101917 / NGR234).
   9441..10070   +  CDS            pVS1 StaA: stability protein from the Pseudomonas plasmid pVS1 (Heeb et al., 2000)
  10499..11572   +  CDS            pVS1 RepA: replication protein from the Pseudomonas plasmid pVS1 (Heeb et al., 2000)
  11638..11832   +  rep_origin     pVS1 oriV: origin of replication for the Pseudomonas plasmid pVS1 (Heeb et al., 2000)
  12035..12074   +  CDS            rop (fragment): Rop protein, which maintains plasmids at low copy number; rop
  12166..12306   +  misc_feature   bom: basis of mobility region from pBR322
  12492..13080   -  rep_origin     ori: high-copy-number ColE1/pMB1/pBR322/pUC origin of replication
  13167..13961   -  CDS            KanR: aminoglycoside phosphotransferase; aphA-3; confers resistance to kanamycin
  14386..14410   +  misc_feature   LB T-DNA repeat: left border repeat from nopaline C58 T-DNA
  14488..14662   -  polyA_signal   CaMV poly(A) signal: cauliflower mosaic virus polyadenylation signal
  14703..15713   -  CDS            HygR: aminoglycoside phosphotransferase from E. coli; aph(4)-Ia; confers resistance to hygromycin
  15752..16428   -  promoter       CaMV 35S promoter (enhanced): cauliflower mosaic virus 35S promoter with a duplicated enhancer region
>Addgene plasmid #196820 | pGEL672 | addgene full sequence | sequence record 388289 | Addgene NGS Result
GGCGCGCCTGCAGTGCAGCGTGACCCGGTCGTGCCCCTCTCTTGAGATAAGGTGAGCATTGCATGTCTAA
GTTATAAAAAATTACCACATATTTTTTTTGTCACACTTGTTTGAAGTGCAGTTTATCTATCTTTATACAT
ATATTTAAACTTTACTCTACGAATAATATAATCTATAGTACTACAATAATATCAGTGTTTTAGAGAATCA
TATAAATGAACAGTTAGACATGGTCTAAAGGACAATTGAGTATTTTGACAACAGGACTCTACAGTTTTAT
CTTTTTAGTGTGCATGTGTTCTCCTTTTTTTTTGCAAATAGCTTCACCTATATAATACTTCATCCATTTT
ATTAGTACATCCATTTAGGGTTTAGGGTTAATGGTTTTTATAGACTAATTTTTTTAGTACATCTATTTTA
TTCTATTTTAGCCTCTAAATTAAGAAAACTAAAACTCTATTTTAGTTTTTTTATTTAATAATTTAGATAT
AAAATAGAATAAAATAAAGTGACTAAAAATTAAACAAATACCCTTTAAGAAATTAAAAAAACTAAGGAAA
CATTTTTCTTGTTTCGAGTAGATAATGCCAGCCTGTTAAACGCCGTCGACGAGTCTAACGGACACCAACC
AGCGAACCAGCAGCGTCGCGTCGGGCCAAGCGAAGCAGACGGCACGGCATCTCTGTCGCTGCCTCTGGAC
CCCTCTCGAGAGTTCCGCTCCACCGTTGGACTTGCTCCGCTGTCGGCATCCAGAAATTGCGTGGCGGAGC
GGCAGACGTGAGCCGGCACGGCAGGCGGCCTCCTCCTCCTCTCACGGCACCGGCAGCTACGGGGGATTCC
TTTCCCACCGCTCCTTCGCTTTCCCTTCCTCGCCCGCCGTAATAAATAGACACCCCCTCCACACCCTCTT
TCCCCAACCTCGTGTTGTTCGGAGCGCACACACACACAACCAGAACTCCCCCAAATCCACCCGTCGGCAC
CTCCGCTTCAAGGTACGCCGCTCGTCCTCCCCCCCCCCCTCTCTACCTTCTCAAGATCGGCGTTCCGGTC
CATGGTTAGGGCCCGGTAGTTCTACTTCTGTTCATGTTTGTGTTAGATCCGTGTTTGTGTTAGATCCGTG
CTACTAGCGTTCGTACACGGATGCGACCTGTACGTCAGACACGTTCTGATTGCTAACTTGCCAGTGTTTC
TCTTTGGGGAATCCTGGGATGGCTCTAGCCGTTCCGCAGACGGGATCGATTTCATGATTTTTTTTGTTTC
GTTGCATAGGGTTTGGTTTGCCCTTTTCCTTTATTTCAATATATGCCGTGCACTTGTTTGTCGGGTCATC
TTTTCATGCTTTTTTTTGTCTTGGTTGTGATGATGTGGTCTGGTTGGGCGGTCGTTCAAGATCGGAGTAG
AATTAATTCTGTTTCAAACTACCTGGTGGATTTATTAATTTTGGATCTGTATGTGTGTGCCATACATATT
CATAGTTACGAATTGAAGATGATGGATGGAAATATCGATCTAGGATAGGTATACATGTTGATGCGGGTTT
TACTGATGCATATACAGAGATGCTTTTTGTTCGCTTGGTTGTGATGATGTGGTGTGGTTGGGCGGTCGTT
CATTCGTTCAAGATCGGAGTAGAATACTGTTTCAAACTACCTGGTGTATTTATTAATTTTGGAACTGTAT
GTGTGTGTCATACATCTTCATAGTTACGAGTTTAAGATGGATGGAAATATCGATCTAGGATAGGTATACA
TGTTGATGTGGGTTTTACTGATGCATATACATGATGGCATATGCAGCATCTATTCATATGCTCTAACCTT
GAGTACCTATCTATTATAATAAACAAGTATGTTTTATAATTATTTTGATCTTGATATACTTGGATGATGG
CATATGCAGCAGCTATATGTGGATTTTTTTAGCCCTGCCTTCATACGCTATTTATTTGCTTGGTACTGTT
TCTTTTGTCGATGCTCACCCTGTTGTTTGGTGTTACTTCTGCAGCCTGCAGGTAGATCGCTCGTCGACAT
GTCTGAAGTGGAGTTCTCCCACGAGTATTGGATGAGGCACGCTCTTACACTTGCTAAAAGGGCTAGGGAC
GAAAGGGAAGTTCCAGTTGGAGCTGTTCTCGTGCTCAATAACAGGGTGATTGGCGAGGGTTGGAATAGAG
CCATTGGACTCCATGATCCAACAGCTCACGCAGAGATTATGGCTCTTAGACAAGGCGGCCTCGTTATGCA
GAATTACAGACTCATCGACGCCACACTCTACGTTACCTTCGAACCTTGCGTTATGTGCGCCGGAGCTATG
ATCCATTCTAGGATTGGCAGGGTCGTGTTCGGCGTTAGAAACGCTAAGACAGGAGCTGCAGGCTCTCTTA
TGGACGTTCTTCATTACCCAGGCATGAATCATAGAGTGGAGATCACAGAAGGCATTCTTGCAGACGAGTG
CGCAGCTCTCCTTTGCTATTTCTTCAGGATGCCGAGGCAAGTTTTCAACGCTCAGAAGAAGGCCCAGTCT
TCTACAGATTCCGGCGGATCTTCTGGAGGATCTAGCGGAGGATCTATGACAAAGCTGAACCAGCCATACG
GCATCGGCCTCGCTATTGGCTCAAACTCTATCGGCTTCGCGGTGGTCGACGCCAATTCCCACCTCCTGCG
CCTGAAGGGCGAGACAGCCATCGGCGCCAGGCTCTTCCGCGAGGGACAGTCAGCCGCGGATCGGAGGGGC
TCTAGGACCACACGGAGGCGCCTCTCCCGGACAAGGTGGCGCCTCAGCTTCCTGCGCGACTTCTTCGCGC
CACATATCACCAAGATTGACCCTGATTTCTTCCTCCGCCAGAAGTACTCCGAGATCAGCCCTAAGGACAA
GGATCGGTTCAAGTACGAGAAGAGGCTGTTCAACGACCGCACCGATGCCGAGTTCTACGAGGATTACCCA
TCAATGTACCACCTGAGGCTCCATCTGATGACCCACACACATAAGGCCGACCCGAGGGAGATTTTCCTCG
CCATCCACCATATTCTCAAGTCTCGGGGCCACTTCCTCACACCTGGAGCGGCCAAGGATTTCAATACCGA
CAAGGTGGATCTGGAGGACATCTTCCCAGCCCTCACAGAGGCGTACGCCCAGGTCTACCCGGACCTGGAG
CTGACCTTCGACCTCGCGAAGGCCGACGATTTCAAGGCGAAGCTCCTGGATGAGCAGGCCACCCCGTCCG
ACACACAGAAGGCGCTGGTGAACCTCCTGCTCTCCAGCGATGGCGAGAAGGAGATTGTCAAGAAGAGGAA
GCAGGTGCTGACAGAGTTCGCGAAGGCCATCACCGGCCTCAAGACAAAGTTCAACCTCGCCCTGGGCACC
GAGGTGGATGAGGCCGATGCCTCAAATTGGCAGTTCTCTATGGGCCAGCTCGACGATAAGTGGTCCAACA
TCGAGACATCCATGACAGACCAGGGCACCGAGATTTTCGAGCAGATTCAGGAGCTGTACCGGGCGAGGCT
GCTCAACGGCATTGTGCCAGCCGGCATGTCCCTGAGCCAGGCCAAGGTCGCCGATTACGGCCAGCACAAG
GAGGACCTGGAGCTGTTCAAGACATACCTCAAGAAGCTGAATGATCATGAGCTGGCGAAGACCATCCGGG
GCCTCTACGACAGGTACATTAACGGCGACGATGCCAAGCCGTTCCTGCGCGAGGACTTCGTCAAGGCGCT
CACCAAGGAGGTGACAGCCCATCCAAACGAGGTGTCCGAGCAGCTGCTCAACAGGATGGGCCAGGCCAAT
TTCATGCTCAAGCAGAGGACCAAGGCCAACGGCGCAATCCCAATTCAGCTCCAGCAGCGCGAGCTGGATC
AGATCATTGCGAACCAGAGCAAGTACTACGACTGGCTCGCCGCCCCAAATCCAGTGGAGGCACACAGGTG
GAAGATGCCGTACCAGCTCGATGAGCTGCTCAATTTCCATATCCCATACTACGTCGGCCCTCTGATTACA
CCGAAGCAGCAGGCGGAGTCAGGCGAGAACGTGTTCGCCTGGATGGTCAGGAAGGACCCGTCTGGCAACA
TCACCCCATACAATTTCGATGAGAAGGTGGACCGGGAGGCGTCAGCCAATACATTCATCCAGAGGATGAA
GACCACAGATACCTACCTGATTGGCGAGGACGTGCTCCCTAAGCAGTCTCTGCTCTACCAGAAGTACGAG
GTGCTCAACGAGCTGAACAATGTCCGCATCAACAATGAGTGCCTGGGCACAGATCAGAAGCAGCGGCTCA
TCAGGGAGGTGTTCGAGCGGCACTCATCTGTGACCATTAAGCAGGTCGCGGATAATCTCGTGGCACATGG
CGACTTCGCCCGGAGGCCGGAGATCAGGGGCCTGGCGGACGAGAAGAGGTTCCTCTCCAGCCTGTCCACA
TACCACCAGCTCAAGGAGATCCTGCATGAGGCCATTGACGATCCAACCAAGCTGCTCGATATCGAGAACA
TCATTACCTGGAGCACAGTGTTCGAGGACCACACCATCTTCGAGACAAAGCTGGCCGAGATTGAGTGGCT
CGACCCGAAGAAGATCAACGAGCTGTCAGGCATTCGCTACCGGGGATGGGGACAGTTCTCTCGCAAGCTG
CTCGACGGCCTCAAGCTGGGCAACGGCCACACAGTCATTCAGGAGCTGATGCTGAGCAACCATAATCTCA
TGCAGATCCTGGCCGATGAGACACTCAAGGAGACAATGACAGAGCTGAACCAGGACAAGCTCAAGACAGA
CGATATCGAGGATGTGATTAACGACGCGTACACCTCACCATCTAATAAGAAGGCCCTCCGGCAGGTCCTG
AGGGTGGTCGAGGATATTAAGCATGCCGCGAATGGCCAGGACCCTTCATGGCTCTTCATCGAGACAGCCG
ACGGCACCGGCACAGCCGGCAAGCGCACACAGTCTCGGCAGAAGCAGATCCAGACCGTGTACGCGAACGC
CGCGCAGGAGCTGATTGATTCCGCCGTGAGGGGCGAGCTGGAGGATAAGATCGCGGACAAGGCCTCTTTC
ACAGACCGCCTCGTGCTGTACTTCATGCAGGGCGGCAGGGATATCTACACAGGCGCCCCTCTGAATATTG
ACCAGCTCTCCCACTACGACATCGATCATATTCTCCCGCAGTCACTGATTAAGGACGATTCTCTGGACAA
CAGGGTGCTCGTCAACGCGACAATCAATCGCGAGAAGAACAATGTGTTCGCCTCCACACTCTTCGCGGGC
AAGATGAAGGCAACCTGGCGGAAGTGGCATGAGGCAGGCCTGATTTCAGGACGCAAGCTCCGGAATCTCA
TGCTGAGGCCGGATGAGATCGACAAGTTCGCCAAGGGATTCGTGGCAAGGCAGCTGGTGGAGACAAGGCA
GATCATTAAGCTCACAGAGCAGATCGCTGCCGCCCAGTACCCTAACACCAAGATCATTGCCGTGAAGGCG
GGCCTCAGCCACCAGCTGAGGGAGGAGCTGGATTTCCCGAAGAACAGGGACGTGAATCATTACCACCATG
CGTTCGATGCCTTCCTCGCCGCAAGGATTGGCACATACCTGCTCAAGCGCTACCCGAAGCTGGCGCCTTT
CTTCACCTACGGCGAGTTCGCCAAGGTGGACGTGAAGAAGTTCAGGGAGTTCAACTTCATCGGCGCGCTC
ACACACGCCAAGAAGAATATCATTGCGAAGGATACCGGCGAGATTGTGTGGGATAAGGAGAGGGACATCC
GCGAGCTGGACAGGATCTACAATTTCAAGCGCATGCTCATTACCCATGAGGTCTACTTCGAGACAGCCGA
TCTCTTCAAGCAGACCATCTACGCCGCAAAGGACTCCAAGGAGAGGGGCGGCAGCAAGCAGCTGATTCCT
AAGAAGCAGGGCTACCCGACACAGGTGTACGGCGGATACACCCAGGAGTCAGGCAGCTACAATGCGCTCG
TGCGCGTGGCCGAGGCAGATACCACAGCCTACCAGGTCATCAAGATTTCCGCGCAGAACGCCTCCAAGAT
CGCGAGCGCCAATCTCAAGAGCAGGGAGAAGGGCAAGCAGCTGCTCAATGAGATTGTGGTCAAGCAGCTG
GCGAAGCGCCGGAAGAACTGGAAGCCTTCAGCCAATTCTTTCAAGATCGTGATTCCGAGGTTCGGCATGG
GCACACTGTTCCAGAACGCCAAGTACGGCCTCTTCATGGTCAACTCAGACACCTACTACCGCAATTACCA
GGAGCTGTGGCTGTCCCGGGAGAATCAGAAGCTGCTCAAGAAGCTCTTCAGCATCAAGTACGAGAAGACA
CAGATGAACCACGATGCCCTCCAGGTGTACAAGGCCATCATTGACCAGGTCGAGAAGTTCTTCAAGCTGT
ACGATATCAATCAGTTCAGGGCGAAGCTCTCCGACGCCATTGAGCGCTTCGAGAAGCTGCCGATCAACAC
CGATGGCAATAAGATTGGCAAGACCGAGACACTCCGGCAGATCCTCATTGGCCTCCAGGCGAACGGCACA
AGGTCCAACGTGAAGAATCTGGGCATCAAGACCGACCTCGGCCTGCTCCAGGTCGGCAGCGGCATCAAGC
TCGACAAGGATACCCAGATTGTCTACCAGTCACCGTCTGGCCTGTTCAAGAGGCGCATCCCACTCGCCGA
CCTGTCAAGGGCTGATCCTAAGAAGAAGAGGAAGGTTTCTAGGGCAGATCCAAAGAAGAAGCGGAAGGTG
TCTAGAGCTGATCCGAAGAAGAAGCGCAAGGTGTGACTCGAGATATGAAGATGAAGATGAAATATTTGGT
GTGTCAAATAAAAAGCTTGTGTGCTTAAGTTTGTGTTTTTTTCTTGGCTTGTTGTGTTATGAATTTGTGG
CTTTTTCTAATATTAAATGAATGTAAGATCACATTATAATGAATAAACAAATGTTTCTATAATCCATTGT
GAATGTTTTGTTGGATCTCTTCTGCAGCATATAACTACTGTATGTGCTATGGTATGGACTATGGAATATG
ATTAAAGATAAGAGGATCCGCGGATCATGAACCAACGGCCTGGCTGTATTTGGTGGTTGTGTAGGGAGAT
GGGGAGAAGAAAAGCCCGATTCTCTTCGCTGTGATGGGCTGGATGCATGCGGGGGAGCGGGAGGCCCAAG
TACGTGCACGGTGAGCGGCCCACAGGGCGAGTGTGAGCGCGAGAGGCGGGAGGAACAGTTTAGTACCACA
TTGCCCAGCTAACTCGAACGCGACCAACTTATAAACCCGCGCGCTGTCGCTTGTGTGGAGACCTTATATT
CCCCAGAACATCAGGTTAATGGCGTTTTTGATGTCATTTTCGCGGTGGCTGAGATCAGCCACTTCTTCCC
CGATAACGGAAACCGGCACACTGGCCATATCGGTGGTCATCATGCGCCAGCTTTCATCCCCGATATGCAC
CACCGGGTAAAGTTCACGGGAGACTTTATCTGACAGCAGACGTGCACTGGCCAGGGGGATCACCATCCGT
CGCCCGGGCGTGTCAATAATATCACTCTGTACATCCACAAACAGACGATAACGGCTCTCTCTTTTATAGG
TGTAAACCTTAAACTGCATTTCACCAGCCCCTGTTCTCGTCAGCAAAAGAGCCGTTCATTTCAATAAACC
GGGCGACCTCAGCCATCCCTTCCTGATTTTCCGCTTTCCAGCGTTCGGCACGCAGACGACGGGCTTCATT
CTGCATGGTTGTGCTTACCAGACCGGAGATATTGACATCATATATGCCTTGAGCAACTGATAGCTGTCGC
TGTCAACTGTCACTGTAATACGCTGCTTCATAGCATACCTCTTTTTGACATACTTCGGGTATACATATCA
GTATATATTCTTATACCGCAAAAATCAGCGCGCAAATACGCATACTGTTATCTGGCTTGGTACCGGTCTC
AGTCTCAGGTAGATGTCAGATCAATCAGAAATGATTGATCTGACATCTACGAGTTGAGATCAAACAAAGC
TTCAGCTGAGTTTCAATTTCTGAGCCCATGTTGGGCCATACATATGCCACCCGAGTGCAAATCGGGTGGC
TTTTTTTCTAGACCCAGCTTTCTTGTACAAAGTTGGCATTACTGCGAGCTCAAACTATCAGTGTTTGACA
GGATATATTGGCGGGTAAACCTAAGAGAAAAGAGCGTTTATTAGAATAATCGGATATTTAAAAGGGCGTG
AAAAGGTTTATCCGTTCGTCCATTTGTATGTGCATGCCAACCACAGGGTTCCCCTCGGGATCAAAGTACT
TTGATCCAACCCCTCCGCTGCTATAGTGCAGTCGGCTTCTGACGTTCAGTGCAGCCGTCTTCTGAAAACG
ACATGTCGCACAAGTCCTAAGTTACGCGACAGGCTGCCGCCCTGCCCTTTTCCTGGCGTTTTCTTGTCGC
GTGTTTTAGTCGCATAAAGTAGAATACTTGCGACTAGAACCGGAGACATTACGCCATGAACAAGAGCGCC
GCCGCTGGCCTGCTGGGCTATGCCCGCGTCAGCACCGACGACCAGGACTTGACCAACCAACGGGCCGAAC
TGCACGCGGCCGGCTGCACCAAGCTGTTTTCCGAGAAGATCACCGGCACCAGGCGCGACCGCCCGGAGCT
GGCCAGGATGCTTGACCACCTACGCCCTGGCGACGTTGTGACAGTGACCAGGCTAGACCGCCTGGCCCGC
AGCACCCGCGACCTACTGGACATTGCCGAGCGCATCCAGGAGGCCGGCGCGGGCCTGCGTAGCCTGGCAG
AGCCGTGGGCCGACACCACCACGCCGGCCGGCCGCATGGTGTTGACCGTGTTCGCCGGCATTGCCGAGTT
CGAGCGTTCCCTAATCATCGACCGCACCCGGAGCGGGCGCGAGGCCGCCAAGGCCCGAGGCGTGAAGTTT
GGCCCCCGCCCTACCCTCACCCCGGCACAGATCGCGCACGCCCGCGAGCTGATCGACCAGGAAGGCCGCA
CCGTGAAAGAGGCGGCTGCACTGCTTGGCGTGCATCGCTCGACCCTGTACCGCGCACTTGAGCGCAGCGA
GGAAGTGACGCCCACCGAGGCCAGGCGGCGCGGTGCCTTCCGTGAGGACGCATTGACCGAGGCCGACGCC
CTGGCGGCCGCCGAGAATGAACGCCAAGAGGAACAAGCATGAAACCGCACCAGGACGGCCAGGACGAACC
GTTTTTCATTACCGAAGAGATCGAGGCGGAGATGATCGCGGCCGGGTACGTGTTCGAGCCGCCCGCGCAC
GGCTCAACCGTGCGGCTGCATGAAATCCTGGCCGGTTTGTCTGATGCCAAGCTGGCGGCCTGGCCGGCCA
GCTTGGCCGCTGAAGAAACCGAGCGCCGCCGTCTAAAAAGGTGATGTGTATTTGAGTAAAACAGCTTGCG
TCATGCGGTCGCTGCGTATATGATGCGATGAGTAAATAAACAAATACGCAAGGGGAACGCATGAAGGTTA
TCGCTGTACTTAACCAGAAAGGCGGGTCAGGCAAGACGACCATCGCAACCCATCTAGCCCGCGCCCTGCA
ACTCGCCGGGGCCGATGTTCTGTTAGTCGATTCCGATCCCCAGGGCAGTGCCCGCGATTGGGCGGCCGTG
CGGGAAGATCAACCGCTAACCGTTGTCGGCATCGACCGCCCGACGATTGACCGCGACGTGAAGGCCATCG
GCCGGCGCGACTTCGTAGTGATCGACGGAGCGCCCCAGGCGGCGGACTTGGCTGTGTCCGCGATCAAGGC
AGCCGACTTCGTGCTGATTCCGGTGCAGCCAAGCCCTTACGACATATGGGCCACCGCCGACCTGGTGGAG
CTGGTTAAGCAGCGCATTGAGGTCACGGATGGAAGGCTACAAGCGGCCTTTGTCGTGTCGCGGGCGATCA
AAGGCACGCGCATCGGCGGTGAGGTTGCCGAGGCGCTGGCCGGGTACGAGCTGCCCATTCTTGAGTCCCG
TATCACGCAGCGCGTGAGCTACCCAGGCACTGCCGCCGCCGGCACAACCGTTCTTGAATCAGAACCCGAG
GGCGACGCTGCCCGCGAGGTCCAGGCGCTGGCCGCTGAAATTAAATCAAAACTCATTTGAGTTAATGAGG
TAAAGAGAAAATGAGCAAAAGCACAAACACGCTAAGTGCCGGCCGTCCGAGCGCACGCAGCAGCAAGGCT
GCAACGTTGGCCAGCCTGGCAGACACGCCAGCCATGAAGCGGGTCAACTTTCAGTTGCCGGCGGAGGATC
ACACCAAGCTGAAGATGTACGCGGTACGCCAAGGCAAGACCATTACCGAGCTGCTATCTGAATACATCGC
GCAGCTACCAGAGTAAATGAGCAAATGAATAAATGAGTAGATGAATTTTAGCGGCTAAAGGAGGCGGCAT
GGAAAATCAAGAACAACCAGGCACCGACGCCGTGGAATGCCCCATGTGTGGAGGAACGGGCGGTTGGCCA
GGCGTAAGCGGCTGGGTTGCCTGCCGGCCCTGCAATGGCACTGGAACCCCCAAGCCCGAGGAATCGGCGT
GAGCGGTCGCAAACCATCCGGCCCGGTACAAATCGGCGCGGCGCTGGGTGATGACCTGGTGGAGAAGTTG
AAGGCCGCGCAGGCCGCCCAGCGGCAACGCATCGAGGCAGAAGCACGCCCCGGTGAATCGTGGCAAGCGG
CCGCTGATCGAATCCGCAAAGAATCCCGGCAACCGCCGGCAGCCGGTGCGCCGTCGATTAGGAAGCCGCC
CAAGGGCGACGAGCAACCAGATTTTTTCGTTCCGATGCTCTATGACGTGGGCACCCGCGATAGTCGCAGC
ATCATGGACGTGGCCGTTTTCCGTCTGTCGAAGCGTGACCGACGAGCTGGCGAGGTGATCCGCTACGAGC
TTCCAGACGGGCACGTAGAGGTTTCCGCAGGGCCGGCCGGCATGGCCAGTGTGTGGGATTACGACCTGGT
ACTGATGGCGGTTTCCCATCTAACCGAATCCATGAACCGATACCGGGAAGGGAAGGGAGACAAGCCCGGC
CGCGTGTTCCGTCCACACGTTGCGGACGTACTCAAGTTCTGCCGGCGAGCCGATGGCGGAAAGCAGAAAG
ACGACCTGGTAGAAACCTGCATTCGGTTAAACACCACGCACGTTGCCATGCAGCGTACGAAGAAGGCCAA
GAACGGCCGCCTGGTGACGGTATCCGAGGGTGAAGCCTTGATTAGCCGCTACAAGATCGTAAAGAGCGAA
ACCGGGCGGCCGGAGTACATCGAGATCGAGCTAGCTGATTGGATGTACCGCGAGATCACAGAAGGCAAGA
ACCCGGACGTGCTGACGGTTCACCCCGATTACTTTTTGATCGATCCCGGCATCGGCCGTTTTCTCTACCG
CCTGGCACGCCGCGCCGCAGGCAAGGCAGAAGCCAGATGGTTGTTCAAGACGATCTACGAACGCAGTGGC
AGCGCCGGAGAGTTCAAGAAGTTCTGTTTCACCGTGCGCAAGCTGATCGGGTCAAATGACCTGCCGGAGT
ACGATTTGAAGGAGGAGGCGGGGCAGGCTGGCCCGATCCTAGTCATGCGCTACCGCAACCTGATCGAGGG
CGAAGCATCCGCCGGTTCCTAATGTACGGAGCAGATGCTAGGGCAAATTGCCCTAGCAGGGGAAAAAGGT
CGAAAAGGCCTCTTTCCTGTGGATAGCACGTACATTGGGAACCCAAAGCCGTACATTGGGAACCGGAACC
CGTACATTGGGAACCCAAAGCCGTACATTGGGAACCGGTCACACATGTAAGTGACTGATATAAAAGAGAA
AAAAGGCGATTTTTCCGCCTAAAACTCTTTAAAACTTATTAAAACTCTTAAAACCCGCCTGGCCTGTGCA
TAACTGTCTGGCCAGCGCACAGCCGAAGAGCTGCAAAAAGCGCCTACCCTTCGGTCGCTGCGCTCCCTAC
GCCCCGCCGCTTCGCGTCGGCCTATCGCGGCCGCTGGCCGCTCAAAAATGGCTGGCCTACGGCCAGGCAA
TCTACCAGGGCGCGGACAAGCCGCGCCGTCGCCACTCGACCGCCGGCGCCCACATCAAGGCACCCTGCCT
CGCGCGTTTCGGTGATGACGGTGAAAACCTCTGACACATGCAGCTCCCGGAAACGGTCACAGCTTGTCTG
TAAGCGGATGCCGGGAGCAGACAAGCGCGTCAGCGGGTGTTGGCGGGTGTCGGGGCGCAGCCATGACCCA
GTCACGTAGCGATAGCGGAGTGTATACTGGCTTAACTATGCGGCATCAGAGCAGATTGTACTGAGAGTGC
ACCATATGCGGTGTGAAATACCGCACAGATGCGTAAGGAGAAAATACCGCATCAGGCGCTCTTCCGCTTC
CTCGCTCACTGACTCGCTGCGCTCGGTCGTTCGGCTGCGGCGAGCGGTATCAGCTCACTCAAAGGCGGTA
ATACGGTTATCCACAGAATCAGGGGATAACGCAGGAAAGAACATGTGAGCAAAAGGCCAGCAAAAGGCCA
GGAACCGTAAAAAGGCCGCGTTGCTGGCGTTTTTCCATAGGCTCCGCCCCCCTGACGAGCATCACAAAAA
TCGACGCTCAAGTCAGAGGTGGCGAAACCCGACAGGACTATAAAGATACCAGGCGTTTCCCCCTGGAAGC
TCCCTCGTGCGCTCTCCTGTTCCGACCCTGCCGCTTACCGGATACCTGTCCGCCTTTCTCCCTTCGGGAA
GCGTGGCGCTTTCTCATAGCTCACGCTGTAGGTATCTCAGTTCGGTGTAGGTCGTTCGCTCCAAGCTGGG
CTGTGTGCACGAACCCCCCGTTCAGCCCGACCGCTGCGCCTTATCCGGTAACTATCGTCTTGAGTCCAAC
CCGGTAAGACACGACTTATCGCCACTGGCAGCAGCCACTGGTAACAGGATTAGCAGAGCGAGGTATGTAG
GCGGTGCTACAGAGTTCTTGAAGTGGTGGCCTAACTACGGCTACACTAGAAGGACAGTATTTGGTATCTG
CGCTCTGCTGAAGCCAGTTACCTTCGGAAAAAGAGTTGGTAGCTCTTGATCCGGCAAACAAACCACCGCT
GGTAGCGGTGGTTTTTTTGTTTGCAAGCAGCAGATTACGCGCAGAAAAAAAGGATCTCAAGAAGATCCTT
TGATCTTTTCTACGGGGTCTGACGCTCAGTGGAACGAAAACTCACGTTAAGGGATTTTGGTCATGCATTC
TAGGTACTAAAACAATTCATCCAGTAAAATATAATATTTTATTTTCTCCCAATCAGGCTTGATCCCCAGT
AAGTCAAAAAATAGCTCGTCATACTGTTCTTCCCCGATATCCTCCCTGATCGACCGGACGCAGAAGGCAA
TGTCATACCACTTGTCCGCCCTGCCGCTTCTCCCAAGATCAATAAAGCCACTTACTTTGCCATCTTTCAC
AAAGATGTTGCTGTCTCCCAGGTCGCCGTGGGAAAAGACAAGTTCCTCTTCGGGCTTTTCCGTCTTTAAA
AAATCATACAGCTCGCGCGGATCTTTAAATGGAGTGTCTTCTTCCCAGTTTTCGCAATCCACATCGGCCA
GATCGTTATTCAGTAAGTAATCCAATTCGGCTAAGCGGCTGTCTAAGCTATTCGTATAGGGACAATCCGA
TATGTCGATGGAGTGAAAGAGCCTGATGCACTCCGCATACAGCTCGATAATCTTTTCAGGGCTTTGTTCA
TCTTCATACTCTTCCGAGCAAAGGACGCCATCGGCCTCACTCATGAGCAGATTGCTCCAGCCATCATGCC
GTTCAAAGTGCAGGACCTTTGGAACAGGCAGCTTTCCTTCCAGCCATAGCATCATGTCCTTTTCCCGTTC
CACATCATAGGTGGTCCCTTTATACCGGCTGTCCGTCATTTTTAAATATAGGTTTTCATTTTCTCCCACC
AGCTTATATACCTTAGCAGGAGACATTCCTTCCGTATCTTTTACGCAGCGGTATTTTTCGATCAGTTTTT
TCAATTCCGGTGATATTCTCATTTTAGCCATTTATTATTTCCTTCCTCTTTTCTACAGTATTTAAAGATA
CCCCAAGAAGCTAATTATAACAAGACGAACTCCAATTCACTGTTCCTTGCATTCTAAAACCTTAAATACC
AGAAAACAGCTTTTTCAAAGTTGTTTTCAAAGTTGGCGTATAACATAGTATCGACGGAGCCGATTTTGAA
ACCGCGGTGATCACAGGCAGCAACGCTCTGTCATCGTTACAATCAACATGCTACCCTCCGCGAGATCATC
CGTGTTTCAAACCCGGCAGCTTAGTTGCCGTTCTTCCGAATAGCATCGGTAACATGAGCAAAGTCTGCCG
CCTTACAACGGCTCTCCCGCTGACGCCGTCCCGGACTGATGGGCTGCCTGTATCGAGTGGTGATTTTGTG
CCGAGCTGCCGGTCGGGGAGCTGTTGGCTGGCTGGTGGCAGGATATATTGTGGTGTAAACAAATTGACGC
TTAGACAACTTAATAACACATTGCGGACGTTTTTAATGTACTGAATTAACGCCGAATTAATTCGGGGGAT
CTGGATTTTAGTACTGGATTTTGGTTTTAGGAATTAGAAATTTTATTGATAGAAGTATTTTACAAATACA
AATACATACTAAGGGTTTCTTATATGCTCAACACATGAGCGAAACCCTATAGGAACCCTAATTCCCTTAT
CTGGGAACTACTCACACATTATTATGGAGAAAATAGAGCTTGTCGATCGTTAATTAATCACCTCCAAGAT
CCCGGACGAGTGCTGGGGCGTCGGTTTCCACTATCGGCGAGTACTTCTACACAGCCATCGGTCCAGACGG
CCGCGCTTCTGCGGGCGATTTGTGTACGCCCGACAGTCCCGGCTCCGGATCGGACGATTGCGTCGCATCG
ACCCTGCGCCCAAGCTGCATCATCGAAATTGCCGTCAACCAAGCTCTGATAGAGTTGGTCAAGACCAATG
CGGAGCATATACGCCCGGAGCCGCGGCGATCCTGCAAGCTCCGGATGCCTCCGCTCGAAGTAGCGCGTCT
GCTGCTCCATACAAGCCAACCACGGCCTCCAGAAGAAGATGTTGGCGACCTCGTATTGGGAATCCCCGAA
CATCGCCTCGCTCCAGTCAATGACCGCTGTTATGCGGCCATTGTCCGTCAGGACATTGTTGGAGCCGAAA
TCCGCGTGCACGAGGTGCCGGACTTCGGGGCAGTCCTCGGCCCAAAGCATCAGCTCATCGAGAGCCTGCG
CGACGGACGCACTGACGGTGTCGTCCATCACAGTTTGCCAGTGATACACATGGGGATCAGCAATCGCGCA
TATGAAATCACGCCATGTAGTGTATTGACCGATTCCTTGCGGTCCGAATGGGCCGAACCCGCTCGTCTGG
CTAAGATCGGCCGCAGCGATCGCATCCATGGCCTCCGCGACCGGCTGCAGAACAGCGGGCAGTTCGGTTT
CAGGCAGGTCTTGCAACGTGACACCCTGTGCACGGCGGGAGATGCAATAGGTCAGGCTCTCGCTGAATTC
CCCAATGTCAAGCACTTCCGGAATCGGGAGCGCGGCCGATGCAAAGTGCCGATAAACATAACGATCTTTG
TAGAAACCATCGGCGCAGCTATTTACCCGCAGGACATATCCACGCCCTCCTACATCGAAGCTGAAAGCAC
GAGATTCTTCGCCCTCCGAGAGCTGCATCAGGTCGGACACGCTGTCGAACTTTTCGATCAGAAACTTCTC
GACAGACGTCGCGGTGAGTTCAGGCTTTTTCATCCTAGGAGAGATAGATTTGTAGAGAGAGACTGGTGAT
TTCAGCGTGTCCTCTCCAAATGAAATGAACTTCCTTATATAGAGGAAGGGTCTTGCGAAGGATAGTGGGA
TTGTGCGTCATCCCTTACGTCAGTGGAGATATCACATCAATCCACTTGCTTTGAAGACGTGGTTGGAACG
TCTTCTTTTTCCACGATGCTCCTCGTGGGTGGGGGTCCATCTTTGGGACCACTGTCGGCAGAGGCATCTT
GAACGATAGCCTTTCCTTTATCGCAATGATGGCATTTGTAGGTGCCACCTTCCTTTTCTACTGTCCTTTT
GATGAAGTGACAGATAGCTGGGCAATGGAATCCGAGGAGGTTTCCCGATATTACCCTTTGTTGAAAAGTC
TCAATAGCCCTTTGGTCTTCTGAGACTGTATCTTTGATATTCTTGGAGTAGACGAGAGTGTCGTGCTCCA
CCATGTTCACATCAATCCACTTGCTTTGAAGACGTGGTTGGAACGTCTTCTTTTTCCACGATGCTCCTCG
TGGGTGGGGGTCCATCTTTGGGACCACTGTCGGCAGAGGCATCTTGAACGATAGCCTTTCCTTTATCGCA
ATGATGGCATTTGTAGGTGCCACCTTCCTTTTCTACTGTCCTTTTGATGAAGTGACAGATAGCTGGGCAA
TGGAATCCGAGGAGGTTTCCCGATATTACCCTTTGTTGAAAAGTCTCAATAGCCCTTTGGTCTTCTGAGA
CTGTATCTTTGATATTCTTGGAGTAGACGAGAGTGTCGTGCTCCACCATG
